Addgene plasmid #31160: 478 p5Efli1ep
Depositing lab: Nathan Lawson. Depositing organization: University of Massachusetts, Worcester. Publication: Gateway compatible vectors for analysis of gene function in the zebrafish. Villefranc JA, Amigo J, Lawson ND. Dev Dyn. 2007 Nov . 236(11):3077-87. 10.1002/dvdy.21354 PubMed 17948311.
Backbone
  Vector backbone: p5E
  Backbone size w/o insert (bp): 2810
  Vector type: Entry vector
Growth in bacteria
  Bacterial resistance: Kanamycin, 50 μg/mL
  Growth temperature: 37°C
  Growth strain: DH5alpha
  Copy number: High Copy
Gene/Insert
  Gene/Insert name: chimeric fli1ep enhancer/promoter fragment
  Cloning method: Gateway Cloning; 5′ cloning site Gateway (not destroyed); 3′ cloning site Gateway (not destroyed)
  Sequencing primers: 5′ M13pUC-fwd; 3′ M13rev
Terms and licenses: Academic/Nonprofit Terms; Industry Terms: Not Available to Industry
Depositor comments: "p5E" refers to 5' entry clones flanked by L4-R1. Drives endothelial expression. See publication for more details: Dev Dyn. 2007 Nov . 236(11):3077-87 PMID: 17948311 https://www.ncbi.nlm.nih.gov/pubmed/17948311
How to cite: 478 p5Efli1ep was a gift from Nathan Lawson (Addgene plasmid # 31160 ; http://n2t.net/addgene:31160 ; RRID:Addgene_31160)
