[The description below was written by a language model from this plasmid's Addgene catalogue record and pLannotate feature annotations shown in this document.]
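Description:
478 p5Efli1ep is a Gateway 5′ entry clone built on the p5E backbone and intended for multisite Gateway assembly of zebrafish expression constructs. It is a small bacterial plasmid (the deposited sequence is about 4.7 kb, with a stated backbone of roughly 2.8 kb) that replicates at high copy in E. coli from a ColE1/pUC-type origin and is selected with kanamycin through an aminoglycoside phosphotransferase gene. The annotated backbone also carries rrnB T1 and T2 transcription terminators upstream of the recombination cassette, which insulate the insert from read-through transcription, as well as a T7 promoter and short lacI and lacZα remnants that appear to be vector leftovers with no stated function here.

The payload is a chimeric fli1ep enhancer/promoter fragment, which the depositor notes drives endothelial expression. It has no feature annotation of its own, but it corresponds to the roughly 2 kb unannotated interval between the recombination sites. According to the depositor, p5E clones are flanked by attL4 and attR1. The automated feature table labels the left-hand site as an attL1 fragment overlapping an attB4 core, which is consistent with an attL4 site being recognised piecemeal, and it annotates attR1 on the right. These sites allow an LR recombination that places the promoter fragment upstream of a middle entry clone carrying a coding sequence and a 3′ entry clone, all within a destination vector. The plasmid itself contains no reporter or coding insert. It serves as a modular regulatory element for building transgenes that direct genes of interest to the vascular endothelium in studies of zebrafish gene function.
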