Features (pLannotate 1.2.2; 10 found; start..end, strand, type, name):
    121..213     +  CDS            lacI (fragment): lac repressor; lacI; The lac repressor binds to the lac operator to inhibit transcription in E. coli. This inhibition can be relieved by adding lactose or isopropyl-β-D-thiogalactopyranoside (IPTG).
    268..295     -  terminator     rrnB T2 terminator: transcription terminator T2 from the E. coli rrnB gene
    427..470     +  terminator     rrnB T1 terminator: Escherichia coli rrnB; transcription terminator T1 from the E. coli rrnB gene
    517..553     -  CDS            lacZα (fragment): LacZα fragment of β-galactosidase; lacZ fragment
    592..677     +  protein_bind   attL1 (fragment): mutant version of attL; recombination site for the Gateway® LR reaction LR Clonase™
    668..688     +  protein_bind   attB4: mutant version of attB; core recombination site for the Gateway® BP reaction BP Clonase™
   2734..2857    +  protein_bind   attR1: mutant version of attR; recombination site for the Gateway® LR reaction LR Clonase™
   2930..2948    -  promoter       T7 promoter: promoter for bacteriophage T7 RNA polymerase
   3082..3891    +  CDS            KanR: aminoglycoside phosphotransferase; aph(3')-Ia; confers resistance to kanamycin in bacteria or G418 (Geneticin®) in eukaryotes
   4038..4626    +  rep_origin     ori: high-copy-number ColE1/pMB1/pBR322/pUC origin of replication
>Addgene plasmid #31160 | 478 p5Efli1ep | depositor full sequence | sequence record 37677 | 478 p5Efli1ep sequence 4688 bps
CTTTCCTGCGTTATCCCCTGATTCTGTGGATAACCGTATTACCGCCTTTGAGTGAGCTGATACCGCTCGC
CGCAGCCGAACGACCGAGCGCAGCGAGTCAGTGAGCGAGGAAGCGGAAGAGCGCCCAATACGCAAACCGC
CTCTCCCCGCGCGTTGGCCGATTCATTAATGCAGCTGGCACGACAGGTTTCCCGACTGGAAAGCGGGCAG
TGAGCGCAACGCAATTAATACGCGTACCGCTAGCCAGGAAGAGTTTGTAGAAACGCAAAAAGGCCATCCG
TCAGGATGGCCTTCTGCTTAGTTTGATGCCTGGCAGTTTATGGCGGGCGTCCTGCCCGCCACCCTCCGGG
CCGTTGCTTCACAACGTTCAAATCCGCTCCCGGCGGATTTGTCCTACTCAGGAGAGCGTTCACCGACAAA
CAACAGATAAAACGAAAGGCCCAGTCTTCCGACTGAGCCTTTCGTTTTATTTGATGCCTGGCAGTTCCCT
ACTCTCGCGTTAACGCTAGCATGGATGTTTTCCCAGTCACGACGTTGTAAAACGACGGCCAGTCTTAAGC
TCGGGCCCGCGTTAACGCTACCATGGAGCTCCAAATAATGATTTTATTTTGACTGATAGTGACCTGTTCG
TTGCAACAAATTGATAAGCAATGCTTTTTTATAATGCCAACTTTGTATAGAAAAGTTGGATCTCATCTTG
ACCCATAAACATACACTAAAACCCAACAGTCAACTTTATCAAATGAAATGAGTGTAATTAACTCAAAATT
TACTGAATGTTGATTCTACTCATTCGAAAAGAGTTTTAAACTCAGTGTTGAAGGTAGTGAGTTCATTAAA
TACCTCATTACTTCAACTTAACTGGAGTAAGTTCATGGTACTCACATAGATTAGTTTAGCTCAAATGGTT
TGTAGCAGTCGGTTCCCTCAAGCAGTTTGAGTTGCCTTAACTTTTTGGGTTTTACAGTACTCAGTTGGTT
TGAGTTCACTTCACTTATTGGGTTCAACATGTGCTCAAATTGCATCGTTTAATCAAATAGATTAAGTTCA
CAGTACTCATTAGGATTAGTTTTTGAACTTAAATGGTTTGTTGCAGTCGGTTTCCTCAAACGGTTTGAGT
TTCCATAACTTTATGGGTTTTTCAGTGTAGTAAACATATGCATCCACAGATTATAATAGTAACCTGCATG
TTTTTTCCTTCACAATTTGACACAGATACCTCACATGATTGACTTTTAACTGTACACTTTAGTCGACAAT
GAGAAGGGTGTCTCAATCTATGGGTATTTCCTGTTCCACACAATCTGGTTTCCTGTCAGGTTTCCTTTTC
CTCCTGAAACAAAAGACAGGAATGCCCTCTGTATAAAATAGCACAGCGCTTTTAATGGGTCTCTGTACAT
CCCGACCTCATGACGCATCTTCTGCGGGACAGCCAATCACGATCAAGTTGGCTTATGAAAACAGTTTTTT
GTCCCCCTGTTAAGTTAAAAGCACGGTAGCATACATGCATTATTCATCATGCAGCATATTCAGCAGTACA
AAAGATGAGCTCTTGACACACCTCAGCGTAAAATCTCTATTCCAGCGTAATCCTGCGGTTCTGGATGGTT
AAGCGAGCCTTGCAAACACGGCCAATTTATAGCCATGTTGAAAATAGCAGCTTTGTGAGCATTTCGACCT
CAATGTACCAAGAATGCGTGCTCGGTAACTGAAAAAGAGGGGGTGGAGATTTTGGATTTAGAGATGGAAT
CACATGCACGCTGTATATGCTATATAAAAATAGCAGGCATTTAATGCATGCAAAATATGTTTCGACACTA
AACACTACAAGTCGGAAATATATCTATTTTTCTTTTTTTAACGAAATGAGACATTTAATGCGCAGTAAAT
GTAGTCTAACACGCACAATATTCCTATTATTGTCCATGAAAAATGTGAGGTCRTATGCTACTGATTTAAA
GAAAATGTTGAACAGGCACAGCACACAAGAGGTATCAGCCTCTCTATATGGTCCATACAGCACCAGGCTC
GCTGCGTTCATGTGCATTCAGAGGCGCGCACACGTGTGGAGCAGACAGACTCGACGCAGCGGGCTTTGCT
TTTTATTCATGGAAGCCCATTTTAGAAGAAGCTCGGGCAGACTCGTCACATTCTTCACTTCACCATAGGT
AGATCAAATCAAAGTTATTGGATATAACGGAACAATATTCATCATATTATGAGATTATTATTAGACCGAG
TGCATTAGACATATTTGTATTCGATCGTTGAAAAAGTATATATTTTATTTTAGCCTTAAACTATGGTTAG
CCTATATTAATCAGCATAATCTGTTATTTCAGACGTTGTATTAATGATTATTTCTAGCACAGCTTTGATG
CATCAATGCAATGTTTCTACAAACCCGCCTTGTTTAATGTCGGAAAAAAAGCGCAACAAATGTAAAGAGT
TGGCAGGCATTCTGTAAATATTTCCAGGCAAAAACATGCACAAAGGAAAGAAACACCATTGTTTTGGTGT
CTTATCTTCGCTGGACAAATATCCTGCTTTGGGTGCCGTAATGAAGGCAGGGCCAGTGACACACACACAT
ACACACACACACATACACGCATACACGGCTTCCTTCTCAAGCGCAGTGACTTCACTTCCCAAATTTAGAG
GAAAAAAAACCATCCGGCGAAACTGTCTCTGTCTCTCCGCCACATATCGGGGGCTGGAATTAATTCAGAC
GCGCAAGTTTGTACAAAAAAGTTGAACGAGAAACGTAAAATGATATAAATATCAATATATTAAATTAGAT
TTTGCATAAAAAACAGACTACATAATACTGTAAAACACAACATATGCAGTCACTATGAACCAACTACTTA
GATGGTATTAGTGACCTGTAGAATTCGAGCTCTAGAGCTGCAGGGCGGCCGCGATATCCCCTATAGTGAG
TCGTATTACATGGTCATAGCTGTTTCCTGGCAGCTCTGGCCCGTGTCTCAAAATCTCTGATGTTACATTG
CACAAGATAAAAATATATCATCATGAACAATAAAACTGTCTGCTTACATAAACAGTAATACAAGGGGTGT
TATGAGCCATATTCAACGGGAAACGTCGAGGCCGCGATTAAATTCCAACATGGATGCTGATTTATATGGG
TATAAATGGGCTCGCGATAATGTCGGGCAATCAGGTGCGACAATCTATCGCTTGTATGGGAAGCCCGATG
CGCCAGAGTTGTTTCTGAAACATGGCAAAGGTAGCGTTGCCAATGATGTTACAGATGAGATGGTCAGACT
AAACTGGCTGACGGAATTTATGCCTCTTCCGACCATCAAGCATTTTATCCGTACTCCTGATGATGCATGG
TTACTCACCACTGCGATCCCCGGAAAAACAGCATTCCAGGTATTAGAAGAATATCCTGATTCAGGTGAAA
ATATTGTTGATGCGCTGGCAGTGTTCCTGCGCCGGTTGCATTCGATTCCTGTTTGTAATTGTCCTTTTAA
CAGCGATCGCGTATTTCGTCTCGCTCAGGCGCAATCACGAATGAATAACGGTTTGGTTGATGCGAGTGAT
TTTGATGACGAGCGTAATGGCTGGCCTGTTGAACAAGTCTGGAAAGAAATGCATAAACTTTTGCCATTCT
CACCGGATTCAGTCGTCACTCATGGTGATTTCTCACTTGATAACCTTATTTTTGACGAGGGGAAATTAAT
AGGTTGTATTGATGTTGGACGAGTCGGAATCGCAGACCGATACCAGGATCTTGCCATCCTATGGAACTGC
CTCGGTGAGTTTTCTCCTTCATTACAGAAACGGCTTTTTCAAAAATATGGTATTGATAATCCTGATATGA
ATAAATTGCAGTTTCATTTGATGCTCGATGAGTTTTTCTAATCAGAATTGGTTAATTGGTTGTAACACTG
GCAGAGCATTACGCTGACTTGACGGGACGGCGCAAGCTCATGACCAAAATCCCTTAACGTGAGTTACGCG
TCGTTCCACTGAGCGTCAGACCCCGTAGAAAAGATCAAAGGATCTTCTTGAGATCCTTTTTTTCTGCGCG
TAATCTGCTGCTTGCAAACAAAAAAACCACCGCTACCAGCGGTGGTTTGTTTGCCGGATCAAGAGCTACC
AACTCTTTTTCCGAAGGTAACTGGCTTCAGCAGAGCGCAGATACCAAATACTGTCCTTCTAGTGTAGCCG
TAGTTAGGCCACCACTTCAAGAACTCTGTAGCACCGCCTACATACCTCGCTCTGCTAATCCTGTTACCAG
TGGCTGCTGCCAGTGGCGATAAGTCGTGTCTTACCGGGTTGGACTCAAGACGATAGTTACCGGATAAGGC
GCAGCGGTCGGGCTGAACGGGGGGTTCGTGCACACAGCCCAGCTTGGAGCGAACGACCTACACCGAACTG
AGATACCTACAGCGTGAGCATTGAGAAAGCGCCACGCTTCCCGAAGGGAGAAAGGCGGACAGGTATCCGG
TAAGCGGCAGGGTCGGAACAGGAGAGCGCACGAGGGAGCTTCCAGGGGGAAACGCCTGGTATCTTTATAG
TCCTGTCGGGTTTCGCCACCTCTGACTTGAGCGTCGATTTTTGTGATGCTCGTCAGGGGGGCGGAGCCTA
TGGAAAAACGCCAGCAACGCGGCCTTTTTACGGTTCCTGGCCTTTTGCTGGCCTTTTGCTCACATGTT
