>Addgene plasmid #31160 | 478 p5Efli1ep | addgene partial sequence | sequence record 35928 | M13pUC-fwd 5'-CCCAGTCACGACGTTGTAAAACG-3'
GCTACCATGGAGCTCCAAATAATGATTTTATTTTGACTGATAGTGACCTGTTCGTTGCAACAAATTGATA
AGCAATGCTTTTTTATAATGCCAACTTTGTATAGAAAAGTTGGATCTCATCTTGACCCATAAACATACAC
TAAAACCCAACAGTCAACTTTATCAAATGAAATGAGTGTAATTAACTCAAAATTTACTGAATGTTGATTC
TACTCATTCGAAAAGAGTTTTAAACTCAGTGTTGAAGGTAGTGAGTTCATTAAATACCTCATTACTTCAA
CTTAACTGGAGTAAGTTCATGGTACTCACATAGATTAGTTTAGCTCAAATGGTTTGTAGCAGTCGGTTCC
CTCAAGCAGTTTGAGTTGCCTTAACTTTTTGGGTTTTACAGTACTCAGTTGGTTTGAGTTCACTTCACTT
ATTGGGTTCAACATGTGCTCAAATTGCATCGTTTAATCAAATAGATTAAGTTCACAGTACTCATTAGGAT
TAGTTTTTGAACTTAAATGGTTTGTTGCAGTCGGTTTCCTCAAACGGTTTGAGTTTCCATAACTTTATGG
GTTTTTCAGTGTAGTAAACATATGCATCCACAGATTATAATAGTAACCTGCATGTTTTTTCCTTCACAAT
TTGACACAGATACCTCACATGATTGACTTTTAACTGTACACTTTAGTCGACAATGAGAAGGGTGTCTCAA
TCTATGGGTATTTCCTGTTCCACACAATCTGGTTTCCTGTCAGGTTTCCTTTTCCTCCTGAAACAAAAGA
CAGGAATGCCCTCTGTATAAAATAGCACAGCGCTTTTAATGGGTCTCTGTACATCCCGACCTCATGACGC
ATCTTCTGCGGGACAGCCAATCACGATCAAGTTGGCTTATGAAAACAGTTTTTTGTCCCCCTGTTAAGTT
AAAAGCACGGTAGCATACATGCATTATTCATCATGCAGCA
